>Addgene plasmid #244756 | CL20_mEGFP_FOidr_204 | addgene full sequence | sequence record 488221 | Addgene NGS Result
AAAAAAAATCTAACCTCAAGTCAAGGCTTTTCTATGGAATAAGGAATGGACAGCAGGGGGCTGTTTCATA
TACTGATGACCTCTTTATAGCCAACCTTTGTTCATGGCAGCCAGCATATGGGCATATGTTGCCAAACTCT
AAACCAAATACTCATTCTGATGTTTTAAATGATTTGCCCTCCCATATGTCCTTCCGAGTGAGAGACACAA
AAAATTCCAACACACTATTGCAATGAAAATAAATTTCCTTTATTAGCCAGAAGTCAGATGCTCAAGGGGC
TTCATGATGTCCCCATAATTTTTGGCAGAGGGAAAAAGATCTGCTAGCTCGAGCAGCTGAAGCTTTATTG
AGGCTTAAGCAGTGGGTTCCCTAGTTAGCCAGAGAGCTCCCAGGCTCAGATCTGGTCTAACCAGAGAGAC
CCAGTACAGGCAAAAAGCAGATCTTGTCTTCTTTGGGAGTGAATTAGCCCTTCCAGTCCCCCCTTTTCTT
TTAAAAAGTGGCTAAGATCTACAGCTGCCTTGTAAGTCATTGGTCTTAAAGGTACCGTAATCTTATCTAG
AACCGGTTCAAAAAGAGCGCGTCTTACCAGGTGCAGCGGCTTCCCCTAACCCGCTCGGACGCGGAGCACC
TCCAAGCACTTCTTGCAGAAGTGCAGCGGCGCTCATTGCCGGACCTTTTAACGATGGGTAACGGCGCGAT
GTACGGGCTGCCGCGCATGATACGCGGGCCGGGCGTGCAGGACCTGGGGCATGTAAGGAATGCACTGGCG
ACTCATCAACTGCTGGCTTCGAGGCCAACTTCTGCTTAAAGCGCCGGGAAGCGGCCGCACTTCCCCCGGA
GCCTCCGCTTCCGCCCTTGTACAGCTCGTCCATGCCGAGAGTGATCCCGGCGGCGGTCACGAACTCCAGC
AGGACCATGTGATCGCGCTTCTCGTTGGGGTCTTTGCTCAGCTTGGACTGGGTGCTCAGGTAGTGGTTGT
CGGGCAGCAGCACGGGGCCGTCGCCGATGGGGGTGTTCTGCTGGTAGTGGTCGGCGAGCTGCACGCTGCC
GTCCTCGATGTTGTGGCGGATCTTGAAGTTCACCTTGATGCCGTTCTTCTGCTTGTCGGCCATGATATAG
ACGTTGTGGCTGTTGTAGTTGTACTCCAGCTTGTGCCCCAGGATGTTGCCGTCCTCCTTGAAGTCGATGC
CCTTCAGCTCGATGCGGTTCACCAGGGTGTCGCCCTCGAACTTCACCTCGGCGCGGGTCTTGTAGTTGCC
GTCGTCCTTGAAGAAGATGGTGCGCTCCTGGACGTAGCCTTCGGGCATGGCGGACTTGAAGAAGTCGTGC
TGCTTCATGTGGTCGGGGTAGCGGCTGAAGCACTGCACGCCGTAGGTCAGGGTGGTCACGAGGGTGGGCC
AGGGCACGGGCAGCTTGCCGGTGGTGCAGATGAACTTCAGGGTCAGCTTGCCGTAGGTGGCATCGCCCTC
GCCCTCGCCGGACACGCTGAACTTGTGGCCGTTTACGTCGCCGTCCAGCTCGACCAGGATGGGCACCACC
CCGGTGAACAGCTCCTCGCCCTTGCTCACCATGGTGGCGACCGGTGGATCCCGGGCCCGCGGTACCGTCG
ACTGCAGAATTCGGTTCACTAAACGAGCCCGGTTCACTAAACGAGCTCTGCTTATATAGACCTCCCACCG
TACACGCCTACCGCCCATTTGCGTCAATGGGGCGGAGTTGTTACGACATTTTGGAAAGTCCCGTTGATTT
TGGTGCCAAAACAAACTCCCATTGACGTCAATGGGGTGGAGACTTGGAAATCCCCGTGAGTCAAACCGCT
ATCCACGCCCATTGATGTACTGCCAAAACCGCATCACCATGGTAATAGCGATGACTAATACGTAGATGTA
CTGCCAAGTAGGAAAGTCCCATAAGGTCATGTACTGGGCATAATGCCAGGCGGGCCATTTACCGTCATTG
ACGTCAATAGGGGGCGTACTTGGCATATGATACACTTGATGTACTGCCAAGTGGGCAGTTTACCGTAAAT
ACTCCACCCATTGACGTCAATGGAAAGTCCCTATTGGCGTTACTATGGGAACATACGTCATTATTGACGT
CAATGGGCGGGGGTCGTTGGGCGGTCAGCCAGGCGGGCCATTTACCGTAAGTTATGTAACGCGGAACTCC
ATATATGGGCTATGAACTAATGACCCCGTAATTGATTACTATTAATAACTAGCACGCGTTCGAAGCTTGA
GCTCGGTCCCCTCGGGGTTGGGAGGTGGGTCTGAAACGATAATGGTGAATATCCCTGCCTAACTCTATTC
ACTATAGAAAGTACAGCAAAAACTATTCTTAAACCTACCAAGCCTCCTACTATCATTATGAATAATTTTA
TATACCACAGCCAATTTGTTATGTTAAACCAATTCCACAAACTTGCCCATTTATCTAATTCCAATAATTC
TTGTTCATTCTTTTCTTGCTGGTTTTGCGATTCTTCAATTAAGGAGTGTATTAAGCTTGTGTAATTGTTA
ATTTCTCTGTCCCACTCCATCCAGGTCGTGTGATTCCAAATCTGTTCCAGAGATTTATTACTCCAACTAG
CATTCCAAGGCACAGCAGTGGTGCAAATGAGTTTTCCAGAGCAACCCCAAATCCCCAGGAGCTGTTGATC
CTTTAGGTATCTTTCCACAGCCAGGATTCTTGCCTGGAGCTGCTTGATGCCCCAGACTGTGAGTTGCAAC
AGATGCTGTTGCGCCTCAATAGCCCTCAGCAAATTGTTCTGCTGCTGCACTATACCAGACAATAATTGTC
TGGCCTGTACCGTCAGCGTCATTGACGCTGCGCCCATAGTGCTTCCTGCTGCTCCCAAGAACCCAAGGAA
CAAAGCTCCTATTCCCACTGCTCTTTTTTCTCTCTGCACCACTCTTCTCTTTGCCTTGGTGGGTGCTACT
CCTAATGGTTCAATTTTTACTACTTTATATTTATATAATTCACTTCTCCAATTGTCCCTCATATCTCCTC
CTTATGGTGTTTTACTAAACTTTTCCATGTTCTAATCCTCATCCTGTCTACTTGCCACACAATCATCACC
TGCCATCTGTTTTCCATAATCCCTAATGATCTTTGCTTTTCTTCTTGGCACTACTTTTATGTCACTATTA
TCTTGTATTACTACTGCCCCTTCACCTTTCCAGAGGAGCTTTGCTGGTCCTTTCCAAAGTGGATTTCTGC
TGTCCCTGTAATAAACCCGAAAATTTTGAATTTTTGTAATTTGTTTTTGTAATTCTTTAGTTTGTATGTC
TGTTGCTATTATGTCTACTATTCTTTCCCCTGCACTGTACCCCCCAATCCCCCCTTTTCTTTTAAAATTG
TGGATGAATACTGCCATTTGTACTGCTGTCTTAAGATGTTCAGCCTGATCTCTTACCTGTCCTATAATTT
TCTTTAATTCTTTATTCATAGATTCTACTACTCCTTGACTTTGGGGATTGTAGGGAATTTCCAGGTCTGA
AGATCCTGCTGCTTGCTGTGCTTTTTTCTTACTTTTGTTTTGCTCTTCCTCTATCTTGTCTAAAGCTTCC
TTGGTGTCTTTTATCTCTATCCTTTGATGCACACAATAGAGGGTTGCTACTGTATTATATAATGATCTAA
GTTCTTCTGATCCTGTCTGAAGGGATGGTTGTAGCTGTCCCAGTATTTGTCTACAGCCTTCTGATGTTTC
TAACAGGCCAGTATTAACTGCGAATCGTTCTAGCTCCCTGCTTGCCCATACTATATGTTTTAATTTATAT
TTTTTCTTTCCCCCTGGCCTTAACCGAATTTTTTCCCATCGCGATCTAATTCTCCCCCGCTTAATACTGA
CGCTCTCGCACCCATCTCTCTCCTTCTAGCCTCCGCTAGTCAAAATTTTTGGCGTACTCACCAGTCGCCG
CCCCTCGCCTCTTGCCGTGCGCGCTTCAGCAAGCCGAGTCCTGCGTCGAGAGAGCTCCTCTGGTTTCCCT
TTCGCTTTCAAGTCCCTGTTCGGGCGCCACTGCTAGAGATTTTCCACACTGACTAAAAGGGTCTGAGGGA
TCTCTAGTTACCAGAGTCACACAACAGACGGGCACACACTACTTGAAGCACTCAAGGCAAGCTTTATTGA
GGCTTAAGCAGTGGGTTCCCTAGTTAGCCAGAGAGCTCCCAGGCTCAGATCTGGTCTAACCAGAGAGACC
CAGTACAGGCAAAAAGCAGCTGCTTATATGCAGGATCTGAGGGCTCGCCACTCCCCAGTCCCGCCCAGGC
CACGCCTCCCATGGTAATAGCGATGACTAATACGTAGATGTACTGCCAAGTAGGAAAGTCCCATAAGGTC
ATGTACTGGGCATAATGCCAGGCGGGCCATTTACCGTCATTGACGTCAATAGGGGGCGTACTTGGCATAT
GATACACTTGATGTACTGCCAAGTGGGCAGTTTACCGTAAATACTCCACCCATTGACGTCAATGGAAAGT
CCCTATTGGCGTTACTATGGGAACATACGTCATTATTGACGTCAATGGGCGGGGGTCGTTGGGCGGTCAG
CCAGGCGGGCCATTTACCGTAAGTTATGTAACGCGGAACTCCATATATGGGCTATGAACTAATGACCCCG
TAATTGATTACTATTAATAACTAGTCAATAATCAATGTCGACCCAGGTGGCACTTTTCGGGGAAATGTGC
GCGGAACCCCTATTTGTTTATTTTTCTAAATACATTCAAATATGTATCCGCTCATGAGACAATAACCCTG
ATAAATGCTTCAATAATATTGAAAAAGGAAGAGTATGAGTATTCAACATTTCCGTGTCGCCCTTATTCCC
TTTTTTGCGGCATTTTGCCTTCCTGTTTTTGCTCACCCAGAAACGCTGGTGAAAGTAAAAGATGCTGAAG
ATCAGTTGGGTGCACGAGTGGGTTACATCGAACTGGATCTCAACAGCGGTAAGATCCTTGAGAGTTTTCG
CCCCGAAGAACGTTTTCCAATGATGAGCACTTTTAAAGTTCTGCTATGTGGCGCGGTATTATCCCGTATT
GACGCCGGGCAAGAGCAACTCGGTCGCCGCATACACTATTCTCAGAATGACTTGGTTGAGTACTCACCAG
TCACAGAAAAGCATCTTACGGATGGCATGACAGTAAGAGAATTATGCAGTGCTGCCATAACCATGAGTGA
TAACACTGCGGCCAACTTACTTCTGACAACGATCGGAGGACCGAAGGAGCTAACCGCTTTTTTGCACAAC
ATGGGGGATCATGTAACTCGCCTTGATCGTTGGGAACCGGAGCTGAATGAAGCCATACCAAACGACGAGC
GTGACACCACGATGCCTGTAGCAATGGCAACAACGTTGCGCAAACTATTAACTGGCGAACTACTTACTCT
AGCTTCCCGGCAACAATTAATAGACTGGATGGAGGCGGATAAAGTTGCAGGACCACTTCTGCGCTCGGCC
CTTCCGGCTGGCTGGTTTATTGCTGATAAATCTGGAGCCGGTGAGCGTGGGTCTCGCGGTATCATTGCAG
CACTGGGGCCAGATGGTAAGCCCTCCCGTATCGTAGTTATCTACACGACGGGGAGTCAGGCAACTATGGA
TGAACGAAATAGACAGATCGCTGAGATAGGTGCCTCACTGATTAAGCATTGGTAACTGTCAGACCAAGTT
TACTCATATATACTTTAGATTGATTTAAAACTTCATTTTTAATTTAAAAGGATCTAGGTGAAGATCCTTT
TTGATAATCTCATGACCAAAATCCCTTAACGTGAGTTTTCGTTCCACTGAGCGTCAGACCCCGTAGAAAA
GATCAAAGGATCTTCTTGAGATCCTTTTTTTCTGCGCGTAATCTGCTGCTTGCAAACAAAAAAACCACCG
CTACCAGCGGTGGTTTGTTTGCCGGATCAAGAGCTACCAACTCTTTTTCCGAAGGTAACTGGCTTCAGCA
GAGCGCAGATACCAAATACTGTTCTTCTAGTGTAGCCGTAGTTAGGCCACCACTTCAAGAACTCTGTAGC
ACCGCCTACATACCTCGCTCTGCTAATCCTGTTACCAGTGGCTGCTGCCAGTGGCGATAAGTCGTGTCTT
ACCGGGTTGGACTCAAGACGATAGTTACCGGATAAGGCGCAGCGGTCGGGCTGAACGGGGGGTTCGTGCA
CACAGCCCAGCTTGGAGCGAACGACCTACACCGAACTGAGATACCTACAGCGTGAGCTATGAGAAAGCGC
CACGCTTCCCGAAGGGAGAAAGGCGGACAGGTATCCGGTAAGCGGCAGGGTCGGAACAGGAGAGCGCACG
AGGGAGCTTCCAGGGGGAAACGCCTGGTATCTTTATAGTCCTGTCGGGTTTCGCCACCTCTGACTTGAGC
GTCGATTTTTGTGATGCTCGTCAGGGGGGCGGAGCCTATGGAAAAACGCCAGCAACGCGGCCTTTTTACG
GTTCCTGGCCTTTTGCTGGCCTTTTGCTCACATGTTCTTTCCTGCGTTATCCCCTGATTCTGTGGATAAC
CGTATTACCGCCTTTGAGTGAGCTGATACCGCTCGCCGCAGCCGAACGACCGAGCGCAGCGAGTCAGTGA
GCGAGGAAGCGGAAGAGCGCCCAATACGCAAACCGCCTCTCCCCGCGCGTTGGCCGATTCATTAATGCAG
CGGATCCAGACATGATAAGATACATTGATGAGTTTGGACAAACCACAACTAGAATGCAGTGAAAAAAATG
CTTTATTTGTGAAATTTGTGATGCTATTGCTTTATTTGTAACCATTATAAGCTGCAATAAACAAGTTAGC
TTTTTGCAAAAGCCTAGGCCTCCAAAAAAGCCTCCTCACTACTTCTGGAATAGCTCAGAGGCCGAGGCGG
CCTCGGCCTCTGCATAAATAAAAAAAATTAGTCAGCCATGGGGCGGAGAATGGGCGGAACTGGGCGGAGT
TAGGGGCGGGATGGGCGGAGTTAGGGGCGGGACTATGGTTGCTGACTAATTGAGATGCGGATCCGCTGGC
ACGACAGGTTTCCCGACTGGAAAGCGGGCAGTGAGCGCAACGCAATTAATGTGAGTTAGCTCACTCATTA
GGCACCCCAGGCTTTACACTTTATGCTTCCGGCTCGTATGTTGTGTGGAATTGTGAGCGGATAACAATTT
CACACAGGAAACAGCTATGACCATGATTACGCCAAGCTTGGGCTGCAGGTCGAGGGATCTCCATAAGAGA
AGAGGGACAGCTATGACTGGGAGTAGTCAGGAGAGGAGGAAAAATCTGGCTAGTAAAACATGTAAGGAAA
ATTTTAGGGATGTTAAAGAAAAAAATAACACAAAACAAAATAT
Features (pLannotate 1.2.2; 28 found; start..end, strand, type, name):
    199..254     -  polyA_signal   β-globin poly(A) signal: rabbit β-globin polyadenylation signal (Gil and Proudfoot, 1987)
    340..475     -  LTR            3' LTR (ΔU3) (fragment): self-inactivating 3' long terminal repeat (LTR) from HIV-1
    477..545     -  CDS            nef (fragment): NEF_HV1Z2 - Experimental evidence at protein level: Swiss-Prot protein existence level 1. Extracellular Nef protein targets CD4(+) T-lymphocytes for apoptosis by interacting with CXCR4 surface receptors. From Human immunodeficiency virus type 1 group M subtype D (isolate Z2/CDC-Z34) (HIV-1).
    856..1572    -  CDS            mEGFP: mEGFP is a basic (constitutively fluorescent) green fluorescent protein published in 2002, derived from Aequorea victoria. It has moderate acid sensitivity.
   1586..1623    -  misc_feature   MCS (fragment): multiple cloning site
   1622..1638    -  promoter       tight TRE promoter (fragment): Tet-responsive promoter PTight, consisting of seven tet operator sequences followed by the minimal CMV promoter
   1654..1857    -  promoter       CMV promoter: human cytomegalovirus (CMV) immediate early promoter
   1858..2161    -  enhancer       CMV enhancer: human cytomegalovirus immediate early enhancer
   2229..2245    -  misc_feature   MCS (fragment): multiple cloning site
   2245..2270    -  CDS            Rev (fragment): human immunodeficiency virus 1 (HIV-1) Rev protein; rev; enhances nuclear export of unspliced and incompletely spliced viral mRNAs
   2647..2880    -  misc_feature   RRE: The Rev response element (RRE) of HIV-1 allows for Rev-dependent mRNA export from the nucleus to the cytoplasm.
   3014..3097    -  CDS            vif (fragment): VIF_HV1BR - Experimental evidence at protein level: Swiss-Prot protein existence level 1. Counteracts the innate antiviral activity of host APOBEC3F and APOBEC3G. Forms a complex with host APOBEC3F and APOBEC3G thus preventing the entry of these lethally hypermutating enzymes into progeny virions. Recruits an active E3 ubiquitin ligase complex composed of elongin BC, CUL5, and RBX2 to induce polyubiquitination of APOBEC3G and APOBEC3F. In turn, they are directed to the 26S proteasome for degradation. Vif interaction with APOBEC3G also blocks its cytidine deaminase activity in a proteasome-inde
   3240..3357    -  misc_feature   cPPT/CTS: central polypurine tract and central termination sequence of HIV-1
   3506..3865    -  CDS            HIV-1 gag (fragment): gag protein from human immunodeficiency virus 1; gag
   3849..3974    -  misc_feature   HIV-1 Ψ: packaging signal of human immunodeficiency virus type 1
   4021..4278    -  LTR            5' LTR (truncated): truncated 5' long terminal repeat (LTR) from HIV-1
   4280..4659    -  enhancer       CMV enhancer: human cytomegalovirus immediate early enhancer
   4690..4794    +  promoter       AmpR promoter: bla
   4795..5655    +  CDS            AmpR: β-lactamase; bla; confers resistance to ampicillin, carbenicillin, and related antibiotics
   5826..6414    +  rep_origin     ori: high-copy-number ColE1/pMB1/pBR322/pUC origin of replication
   6597..6651    +  CDS            lacI (fragment): lac repressor; lacI; The lac repressor binds to the lac operator to inhibit transcription in E. coli. This inhibition can be relieved by adding lactose or isopropyl-β-D-thiogalactopyranoside (IPTG).
   6653..6787    -  polyA_signal   SV40 poly(A) signal: SV40 polyadenylation signal
   6807..6942    -  rep_origin     SV40 ori: SV40 origin of replication
   6966..6988    -  promoter       SV40 promoter (fragment): SV40 enhancer and early promoter
   6995..7034    +  CDS            lacI (fragment): lac repressor; lacI; The lac repressor binds to the lac operator to inhibit transcription in E. coli. This inhibition can be relieved by adding lactose or isopropyl-β-D-thiogalactopyranoside (IPTG).
   7047..7068    +  protein_bind   CAP binding site: CAP binding activates transcription in the presence of cAMP. E. coli catabolite activator protein
   7083..7113    +  promoter       lac promoter: promoter for the E. coli lac operon
   7121..7137    +  protein_bind   lac operator: The lac repressor binds to the lac operator to inhibit transcription in E. coli. This inhibition can be relieved by adding lactose or isopropyl-β-D-thiogalactopyranoside (IPTG). lac repressor encoded by lacI
