[The description below was written by a language model from this plasmid's Addgene catalogue record and pLannotate feature annotations shown in this document.]
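Description:
CL20_mEGFP_FOidr_204 is a mammalian expression plasmid built on the CL20 backbone, which the feature table shows to be an HIV-1-derived, self-inactivating lentiviral transfer vector, although the catalogue lists it only as mammalian expression. It is propagated in E. coli through a high-copy ColE1/pUC-type origin and selected with ampicillin via the β-lactamase gene. A recombination-tolerant strain is the listed host, in keeping with the repeated LTR sequences. The viral framework includes a CMV enhancer fused to a truncated 5' LTR, which would drive genomic RNA production in packaging cells. It also carries the Ψ packaging signal with a gag fragment, the Rev response element for Rev-dependent nuclear export, the cPPT/CTS element, and a ΔU3 3' LTR followed by a rabbit β-globin polyadenylation signal. Small fragments of nef, vif and Rev are annotated as residual viral sequence. An SV40 origin and poly(A) signal and lac regulatory remnants lie in the plasmid backbone.

The payload is driven by an internal CMV enhancer/promoter and begins with monomeric EGFP, fused at the N terminus of the insert. FOidr_204 is an unmutated intrinsically disordered region taken from the human fusion protein TTC6_MIPOL1, and the depositor comment suggests it spans residues 35 to 115. The insert itself is not annotated in the feature table, but it presumably lies in the unannotated stretch between mEGFP and the 3' LTR region. No mammalian selection marker is annotated. The construct is intended for expressing the fluorescently tagged IDR in mammalian cells. The associated publication concerns protein condensate formation and RNA biology, so visualising the IDR's localisation or condensate behaviour is the likely application.
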