Addgene plasmid #244756: CL20_mEGFP_FOidr_204
Purpose: Express mEGFP-tagged intrinsically disordered protein (IDR), FOidr_204, derived from human fusion protein TTC6_MIPOL1
Depositing lab: Richard Kriwacki. Depositing organization: St. Jude Children's Research Hospital. Publication: Proteome-wide computational analyses reveal links between protein condensate formation and RNA biology. Maiti S, Tripathi S, Baggett DW, Phillips AH, Park CG, Wang J, Wahiduzzaman, Freyaldenhoven WT, Kinger S, Pioso BJ, Bollinger JC, Somjee R, Lang B, Babu MM, Kriwacki RW. Sci Adv. 2025 Dec 5;11(49):eady1420. doi: 10.1126/sciadv.ady1420. Epub 2025 Dec 3. PubMed 41337585.
Backbone
  Vector backbone: CL20
  Vector type: Mammalian Expression
Growth in bacteria
  Bacterial resistance: Ampicillin, 100 μg/mL
  Growth temperature: 37°C
  Growth strain: NEB Stable
  Copy number: High Copy
Gene/Insert
  Gene/Insert name: FOidr_204
  Species: H. sapiens (human)
  Mutation: Unmutated
  Tag / fusion protein: monomeric EGFP (N terminal on insert)
  Cloning method: Restriction Enzyme; 5′ cloning site Unknown (unknown if destroyed)
Terms and licenses: Academic/Nonprofit Terms; Industry Terms: Not Available to Industry
Depositor comments: TTC6_MIPOL1_35_115
How to cite: CL20_mEGFP_FOidr_204 was a gift from Richard Kriwacki (Addgene plasmid # 244756 ; http://n2t.net/addgene:244756 ; RRID:Addgene_244756)
